>Addgene plasmid #230584 | AiP1198 - pAAV-AiE2010m-minBG-iCre-HGHpA | addgene full sequence | sequence record 466209 | Addgene NGS Result
GTTCCGACCCTGCCGCTTACCGGATACCTGTCCGCCTTTCTCCCTTCGGGAAGCGTGGCGCTTTCTCATA
GCTCACGCTGTAGGTATCTCAGTTCGGTGTAGGTCGTTCGCTCCAAGCTGGGCTGTGTGCACGAACCCCC
CGTTCAGCCCGACCGCTGCGCCTTATCCGGTAACTATCGTCTTGAGTCCAACCCGGTAAGACACGACTTA
TCGCCACTGGCAGCAGCCACTGGTAACAGGATTAGCAGAGCGAGGTATGTAGGCGGTGCTACAGAGTTCT
TGAAGTGGTGGCCTAACTACGGCTACACTAGAAGAACAGTATTTGGTATCTGCGCTCTGCTGAAGCCAGT
TACCTTCGGAAAAAGAGTTGGTAGCTCTTGATCCGGCAAACAAACCACCGCTGGTAGCGGTGGTTTTTTT
GTTTGCAAGCAGCAGATTACGCGCAGAAAAAAAGGATCTCAAGAAGATCCTTTGATCTTTTCTACGGGGT
CTGACGCTCAGTGGAACGAAAACTCACGTTAAGGGATTTTGGTCATGAGATTATCAAAAAGGATCTTCAC
CTAGATCCTTTTAAATTAAAAATGAAGTTTTAAATCAATCTAAAGTATATATGAGTAAACTTGGTCTGAC
AGTTACCAATGCTTAATCAGTGAGGCACCTATCTCAGCGATCTGTCTATTTCGTTCATCCATAGTTGCCT
GACTCCCCGTCGTGTAGATAACTACGATACGGGAGGGCTTACCATCTGGCCCCAGTGCTGCAATGATACC
GCGAGACCCACGCTCACCGGCTCCAGATTTATCAGCAATAAACCAGCCAGCCGGAAGGGCCGAGCGCAGA
AGTGGTCCTGCAACTTTATCCGCCTCCATCCAGTCTATTAATTGTTGCCGGGAAGCTAGAGTAAGTAGTT
CGCCAGTTAATAGTTTGCGCAACGTTGTTGCCATTGCTACAGGCATCGTGGTGTCACGCTCGTCGTTTGG
TATGGCTTCATTCAGCTCCGGTTCCCAACGATCAAGGCGAGTTACATGATCCCCCATGTTGTGCAAAAAA
GCGGTTAGCTCCTTCGGTCCTCCGATCGTTGTCAGAAGTAAGTTGGCCGCAGTGTTATCACTCATGGTTA
TGGCAGCACTGCATAATTCTCTTACTGTCATGCCATCCGTAAGATGCTTTTCTGTGACTGGTGAGTACTC
AACCAAGTCATTCTGAGAATAGTGTATGCGGCGACCGAGTTGCTCTTGCCCGGCGTCAATACGGGATAAT
ACCGCGCCACATAGCAGAACTTTAAAAGTGCTCATCATTGGAAAACGTTCTTCGGGGCGAAAACTCTCAA
GGATCTTACCGCTGTTGAGATCCAGTTCGATGTAACCCACTCGTGCACCCAACTGATCTTCAGCATCTTT
TACTTTCACCAGCGTTTCTGGGTGAGCAAAAACAGGAAGGCAAAATGCCGCAAAAAAGGGAATAAGGGCG
ACACGGAAATGTTGAATACTCATACTCTTCCTTTTTCAATATTATTGAAGCATTTATCAGGGTTATTGTC
TCATGAGCGGATACATATTTGAATGTATTTAGAAAAATAAACAAATAGGGGTTCCGCGCACATTTCCCCG
AAAAGTGCCACCTGACGTCTAAGAAACCATTATTATCATGACATTAACCTATAAAAATAGGCGTATCACG
AGGCCCTTTCGTCTCGCGCGTTTCGGTGATGACGGTGAAAACCTCTGACACATGCAGCTCCCGGAGACGG
TCACAGCTTGTCTGTAAGCGGATGCCGGGAGCAGACAAGCCCGTCAGGGCGCGTCAGCGGGTGTTGGCGG
GTGTCGGGGCTGGCTTAACTATGCGGCATCAGAGCAGATTGTACTGAGAGTGCACCATAAAATTGTAAAC
GTTAATATTTTGTTAAAATTCGCGTTAAATTTTTGTTAAATCAGCTCATTTTTTAACCAATAGACCGAAA
TCGGCAAAATCCCTTATAAATCAAAAGAATAGCCCGAGATAGAGT
[37 nt withheld, positions 2006-2042]
AAAGAACGTGGACTCCAACGTCAAAGG
[141 nt withheld, positions 2070-2210]
G
[46 nt withheld, positions 2212-2257]
A
[95 nt withheld, positions 2259-2353]
TATGCGGTGTGAAATACCGCACAGATGCGTAAGGAGAAAATACCGCATCAGGCGCCCCTGCAGGCAGCTG
CGCGCTCGCTCGCTCACTGAGGCCGCCCGGGCAAAGCCCGGGCGTCGGGCGACCTTTGGTCGCCCGGCCT
CAGTGAGCGAGCGAGCGCGCAGAGAGGGAGTGGCCAACTCCATCACTAGGGGTTCCTGCGGCCGCTCGGT
CCGCACGTGGTTACCTACAAAATCAGAAGGACAGGGAAGGGAGCAGTGGTTCACGCCTGTAATCCCAGCA
ATTTGGGAGGCCAAGGTGGGTAGATCACCTGAGATTAGGAGTTGGAGACCAGCCTGGCCAATATGGTGAA
ACCCCGTCTCTACCAAAAAAACAAAAATTAGCTGAGCCTGGTCATGCATGCCTGGAATCCCAACAACTCG
GGAGGCTGAGGCAGGAGAATCGCTTGAACCCAGGAGGCGGAGATTGCAGTGAGCCAAGATTGTGCCACTG
CACTCCAGCTTGGTTCCCAATAGACCCCGCAGGCCCTACAGGTTGTCTTCCCAACTTGCCCCTTGCTCCA
TACCACCCCCCTCCACCCCATAATATTATAGAAGGACACCTAGTCAGACAAAATGATGCAACTTAATTTT
ATTAGGACAAGGCTGGTGGGCACTGGAGTGGCAACTTCCAGGGCCAGGAGAGGCACTGGGGAGGGGTCAC
AGGGATGCCACCCGTAGATCTCTCGAGCAGCCTTAGTCCCCATCCTCGAGCAGCCTCACCATGGCCCCAG
TCTCAGAGTCCAGGTTTCTGATGTAGTTCATCACAATGTTCACATTGGTCCAGCCACCAGCCTGCATGAT
TTCAGGGATGGACACACCAGCCCTGGCCATGTCCCTGGCAGCACCCACTCTGGCAGAGTGGCCAGACCAG
GCCAGGTATCTCTGCCCAGAGTCATCCTTGGCACCATAGATCAGGCGGTGGGTGGCCTCAAAGATCCCTT
CCAGGGCCCGGGTGGACAGTTGGGAGGTGGCAGAAGGGGCAGCCACACCATTCTTTCTGACCCGGCAGAA
CAGGTAGTTGTTGGGGTCATCAGCCACACCAGACACAGAGATCCATCTCTCCACCAGCTTGGTAACCCCC
AGGGACAGGGCCTTCTCCACACCAGCTGTGGACACCAGGGTCTTGGTCCTGCCAATGTGGATCAGCATTC
TCCCACCATCGGTGCGGGAGATGTCCTTCACTCTGATTCTGGCAATTTCGGCAATGCGCAGCAGGGTGTT
GTAGGCAATGCCCAGGAAGGCCAGGTTCCTGATGTCCTGGCATCTGTCAGAGTTCTCCATCAGGGATCTG
ACTTGGTCAAAGTCAGTGCGTTCAAAGGCCAGGGCCTGCTTGGCTCTCTCCCCAGCATCCACATTCTCCT
TTCTGATTCTCCTCATCACCAGGGACACAGCATTGGAGTCAGAAGGGCGAGGCAGGCCAGATCTCCTGTG
CAGCATGTTGAGCTGGCCCAGGTGCTGTTGGATGGTCTTCACAGCCAGGCCTCTGGCTTGCAGGTACAGG
AGGTAGTCCCTCACATCCTCAGGTTCAGCAGGGAACCATTTCCTGTTGTTCAGCTTGCACCAGGCAGCCC
AGGATCTGCACACAGACAGGAGCATCTTCCAGGTGTGTTCAGAGAAGGCCTGCCTGTCCCTGAACATGTC
CATCAGGTTCTTCCTGACTTCATCAGAGGTGGCATCCACAGGGAGGGCAGGCAGGTTTTGGTGCACAGTC
AGCAGGTTGGAGACTTTCCTCTTCTTCTTGGGCACCATGGTGGCGGATCCCAGAAGCAAATGTAAGCAAT
AGATGGCTCTGCCCTGACTTTTATGCCCAGCCCGAGCTCTGTTGCTACACTAGACTCAATGGAGATAAAG
AACACTGTCTGTTTCTGGTTTCTGAAAATGCAGCAGATATATCTACAAGTCTGGATGAAAGTGATGGTTC
ACACTTCTCCCTTCCCATTTGGAATCTACTTATGCTTACTGCTCTTTAAGATGCCTATGAGGGAGTTGTT
AGTCATAGAAAGACTCAAGATAACTAAAAGGAGATAAAGCTATTATTGCTTTACACAGAACTTTGAGTAT
GAATTTTATCATTTTTATAAATTCTTCTAATATTACACTTTGATAAGCTGATTTACAACCATGTATAGGC
ACATACTTTGTTCACAATTTAACTCACCTCATCTAAATTATTTTATATTGTGTCCAAATAGGGAGAGAAG
AAAATGGGAAGGAGGAAGAGATGGAGGGACGGAGGGAGGAAGAGAGAGAGAGAGAGATAGAGAAGGAAGG
AGAAATCCAAGAGGTGGTTTGCCTTTCCAAAAAGTCAAGGCATAGTGTGAAAAACTATAACATTGTAATG
ATGCTATGCACAGTGGTATATGTCTGTGATTCCAGCACTTGGAAGGTAAAAACAGGAGGATCAGAGTAAA
AGACACATACGCGTGCGGCCGCAGGAACCCCTAGTGATGGAGTTGGCCACTCCCTCTCTGCGCGCTCGCT
CGCTCACTGAGGCCGGGCGACCAAAGGTCGCCCGACGCCCGGGCGGCCTCAGTGAGCGAGCGAGCGCGCA
GCTGCCTGCAGGACATGTGAGCAAAAGGCCAGCAAAAGGCCAGGAACCGTAAAAAGGCCGCGTTGCTGGC
GTTTTTCCATAGGCTCCGCCCCCCTGACGAGCATCACAAAAATCGACGCTCAAGTCAGAGGTGGCGAAAC
CCGACAGGACTATAAAGATACCAGGCGTTTCCCCCTGGAAGCTCCCTCGTGCGCTCTCCT
Features (pLannotate 1.2.2; 12 found; start..end, strand, type, name):
    633..1493    -  CDS            AmpR: β-lactamase; bla; confers resistance to ampicillin, carbenicillin, and related antibiotics
   1494..1598    -  promoter       AmpR promoter: bla
   1693..1728    +  CDS            rop (fragment): Rop protein, which maintains plasmids at low copy number; rop
   1830..1879    +  misc_feature   bom (fragment): basis of mobility region from pBR322
   1880..2335    -  rep_origin     f1 ori (sequence partly withheld): f1 bacteriophage origin of replication; arrow indicates direction of (+) strand synthesis
   2354..2405    +  misc_feature   bom (fragment): basis of mobility region from pBR322
   2410..2550    -  repeat_region  AAV2 ITR: inverted terminal repeat of adeno-associated virus serotype 2 inverted
   2590..3066    -  polyA_signal   hGH poly(A) signal: human growth hormone polyadenylation signal
   3089..4114    -  CDS            cre: RECR_BPP1 - Experimental evidence at protein level: Swiss-Prot protein existence level 1. Catalyzes site-specific recombination between two 34-base- pair LOXP sites. Its role is to maintain the phage genome as a monomeric unit-copy plasmid in the lysogenic state. From Escherichia phage P1 (Bacteriophage P1).
   4861..4888    -  repeat_region  AAV2 ITR (fragment): inverted terminal repeat of adeno-associated virus serotype 2 inverted
   4917..4944    -  repeat_region  AAV2 ITR (fragment): inverted terminal repeat of adeno-associated virus serotype 2 inverted
   5017..462     -  rep_origin     ori (across the origin): high-copy-number ColE1/pMB1/pBR322/pUC origin of replication
