[The description below was written by a language model from this plasmid's Addgene catalogue record and pLannotate feature annotations shown in this document.]
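Description:
AiP1198 - pAAV-AiE2010m-minBG-iCre-HGHpA is an AAV transfer plasmid built on a pAAV2 backbone, intended for packaging into recombinant adeno-associated virus that delivers Cre recombinase to defined populations of brain cells. It is about 5.1 kb and is maintained in bacteria as a high-copy plasmid through a ColE1/pUC-type origin, with selection by ampicillin resistance (β-lactamase under its own promoter). An f1 phage origin and short remnants of pBR322 bom and rop sequence are also present in the backbone. The annotated sequence shows one full AAV2 inverted terminal repeat next to the polyadenylation signal. On the other side of the cassette only short ITR fragments were detected, which may reflect incomplete annotation or sequencing of this highly structured repeat. The ITRs are the cis elements needed for replication and encapsidation of the intervening genome.

Between the ITRs, the name and catalogue fields describe the AiE2010m enhancer placed upstream of minBG, a minimal beta-globin promoter, which by design has little activity alone so that expression depends on the cell-type specificity of the enhancer. Neither element was recognised by the automated annotation, but an unannotated stretch of roughly 750 bp upstream of the coding sequence is consistent with their position. This regulatory unit drives iCre, a synthetic codon-improved version of bacteriophage P1 Cre recombinase, terminated by the human growth hormone poly(A) signal. The record does not state which cell population AiE2010m targets. The plasmid belongs to a collection of enhancer AAVs for genetic access to cortical cell types. An enhancer-driven Cre virus of this kind is typically combined with loxP-based reporter or effector mouse lines or Cre-dependent viruses, so that recombination is restricted to the enhancer-defined cells.
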