Addgene plasmid #230584: AiP1198 - pAAV-AiE2010m-minBG-iCre-HGHpA
Purpose: AiE2010m is an enhancer sequence, designed to drive AAV-mediated transgene expression in specific populations of brain cells
Depositing lab: Allen Institute for Brain Science & Bosiljka Tasic. Depositing organization: Allen Institute. Publication: A suite of enhancer AAVs and transgenic mouse lines for genetic access to cortical cell types. Ben-Simon Y, Hooper M, Narayan S, Daigle TL, Dwivedi D, Way SW, Oster A, Stafford DA, Mich JK, Taormina MJ, Martinez RA, Opitz-Araya X, Roth JR, Alexander JR, Allen S, Amster A, Arbuckle J, Ayala A, Baker PM, Bakken TE, Barcelli T, Barta S, Bendrick J, Bertagnolli D, Bielstein C, Bishwakarma P, Bowlus J, Boyer G, Brouner K, Casian B, Casper T, Chakka AB, Chakrabarty R, Chance RK, Chavan S, Clark M, Colbert K, Collman F, Daniel S, Departee M, DiValentin P, Donadio N, Dotson N, Egdorf T, Fliss T, Gabitto M, Garcia J, Gary A, Gasperini M, Gloe J, Goldy J, Gore BB, Graybuck L, Greisman N, Haeseleer F, Halterman C, Haradon Z, Hastings SD, Helback O, Ho W, Hockemeyer D, Huang C, Huff S, Hunker A, Johansen N, Jones D, Juneau Z, Kalmbach B, Kannan M, Khem S, Kussick E, Kutsal R, Larsen R, Lee C, Lee AY, Leibly M, Lenz GH, Li S, Liang E, Lusk N, Madigan Z, Malloy J, Malone J, McCue R, Melchor J, Mollenkopf T, Moosman S, Morin E, Newman D, Ng L, Ngo K, Omstead V, Otto S, Oyama A, Pena N, Pham T, Phillips E, Pom CA, Potekhina L, Ransford S, Ray PL, Rette D, Reynoldson C, Rimorin C, Rocha D, Ruiz A, Sanchez REA, Sawyer L, Sedeno-Cortes A, Sevigny JP, Shapovalova N, Shepard N, Shulga L, Sigler AR, Siverts L, Soliman S, Somasundaram S, Staats B, Stewart K, Szelenyi E, Tieu M, Trader C, Tran A, van Velthoven CTJ, Walker M, Wang Y, Weed N, Wirthlin M, Wood T, Wynalda B, Yao Z, Zhou T, Ariza J, Dee N, Reding M, Ronellenfitch K, Mufti S, Sunkin SM, Smith KA, Esposito L, Waters J, Thyagarajan B, Yao S, Lein ES, Zeng H, Levi BP, Ngai J, Ting JT, Tasic B. Cell. 2025 May 16:S0092-8674(25)00513-6. doi: 10.1016/j.cell.2025.05.002. PubMed 40403729.
Backbone
  Vector backbone: pAAV2
  Vector type: AAV
Growth in bacteria
  Bacterial resistance: Ampicillin, 100 μg/mL
  Growth temperature: 37°C
  Growth strain: NEB Stable
  Copy number: High Copy
Gene/Insert
  Gene/Insert name: iCre
  Species: Synthetic
  Promoter: minBG
  Cloning method: Restriction Enzyme; 5′ cloning site MluI (unknown if destroyed); 3′ cloning site SacI (unknown if destroyed)
Terms and licenses: Academic/Nonprofit Terms; Industry Terms: Not Available to Industry
How to cite: AiP1198 - pAAV-AiE2010m-minBG-iCre-HGHpA was a gift from Allen Institute for Brain Science & Bosiljka Tasic (Addgene plasmid # 230584 ; http://n2t.net/addgene:230584 ; RRID:Addgene_230584)
